Addgene plasmid #185782: pET28a-BCA-Pep-H
Purpose: Encodes enzyme bovine carbonic anhydrase linked to Pep-H self-assembling peptide via a GS-linker sequence
Depositing lab: Lizhong He. Depositing organization: Monash University. Publication: Custom Design of Protein Particles as Multifunctional Biomaterials. Shanbhag BK, Liu C, Pradeep GC, Younas T, Hu KKY, Fulcher AJ, Struwe WB, Steer D, Dumsday G, Harper IS, Kukura P, Haritos VS, He L. Adv. Funct. Mater. 2022, 32, 2108039 10.1002/adfm.202108039.
Backbone
  Vector backbone: pET28a
  Vector type: Bacterial Expression
Growth in bacteria
  Bacterial resistance: Kanamycin, 50 μg/mL
  Growth temperature: 37°C
  Growth strain: DH5alpha
  Copy number: High Copy
Gene/Insert
  Gene/Insert name: BCA-Pep-H
  Species: B. taurus (bovine)
  Promoter: T7
  Cloning method: Restriction Enzyme; 5′ cloning site NcoI (not destroyed); 3′ cloning site XhoI (not destroyed)
Terms and licenses: Academic/Nonprofit Terms; Industry Terms: Not Available to Industry
How to cite: pET28a-BCA-Pep-H was a gift from Lizhong He (Addgene plasmid # 185782 ; http://n2t.net/addgene:185782 ; RRID:Addgene_185782)
