[The description below was written by a language model from this plasmid's Addgene catalogue record and pLannotate feature annotations shown in this document.]
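Description:
pET28a-BCA-Pep-H is a bacterial expression plasmid of about 6.1 kb built on the pET28a backbone. It produces bovine carbonic anhydrase (BCA, annotated as Bos taurus CA2) fused through a glycine-serine linker to Pep-H, a self-assembling peptide. It is propagated in E. coli through a ColE1/pBR322-type origin accompanied by the bom site and the rop gene. The catalogue lists the plasmid as high copy, although rop normally moderates copy number. Selection is by kanamycin through the aph(3')-Ia resistance gene, and an f1 origin is also present. Short tetracycline-resistance fragments, an AmpR promoter fragment and a predicted E. coli ORF appear in the table and are most likely backbone remnants or annotation artefacts rather than functional parts.

The fusion was cloned between NcoI and XhoI, both retained. It sits downstream of the T7 promoter, a lac operator and the T7 gene 10 ribosome binding site, and is followed by the T7 terminator. The plasmid-borne lacI gene supplies repressor, so transcription depends on T7 RNA polymerase from the host and can be induced with IPTG. The carbonic anhydrase reading frame is annotated on its own. The roughly 75 nt between it and a downstream histidine-tag annotation is unannotated and presumably holds the GS linker and Pep-H, but the table does not confirm this. The record also does not state whether the His tag, which in NcoI/XhoI pET28a clones is normally the vector's C-terminal tag, is in frame with the fusion. The short "SET1" hit just before the terminator is probably vector sequence. According to the associated publication title, the construct was used in designing protein particles as multifunctional biomaterials, with the peptide driving assembly of the enzyme.
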