Features (pLannotate 1.2.2; 19 found; start..end, strand, type, name):
   1005..1082    -  promoter       lacI promoter: lacI
   1090..1369    -  CDS            TcR (fragment): tetracycline efflux protein; tet; confers resistance to tetracycline
   1391..1409    +  promoter       T7 promoter: promoter for bacteriophage T7 RNA polymerase
   1410..1434    +  protein_bind   lac operator: The lac repressor binds to the lac operator to inhibit transcription in E. coli. This inhibition can be relieved by adding lactose or isopropyl-β-D-thiogalactopyranoside (IPTG). lac repressor encoded by lacI
   1449..1471    +  RBS            RBS: efficient ribosome binding site from bacteriophage T7 gene 10 (Olins and Rangwala, 1989)
   1484..2263    +  CDS            CA2 (sequence partly withheld): CAH2_BOVIN - Experimental evidence at protein level: Swiss-Prot protein existence level 1. Essential for bone resorption and osteoclast differentiation (By similarity). Reversible hydration of carbon dioxide. From Bos taurus (Bovine).
   2339..2356    +  CDS            9xHis (fragment): 9xHis affinity tag
   2366..2415    +  CDS            SET1 (fragment): solubility-enhancement tag derived from T7 phage gene 10B
   2423..2470    +  terminator     T7 terminator: transcription terminator for bacteriophage T7 RNA polymerase
   2507..2935    +  rep_origin     f1 ori (sequence partly withheld): f1 bacteriophage origin of replication; arrow indicates direction of (+) strand synthesis
   2988..3045    +  promoter       AmpR promoter (fragment): bla
   3054..3869    -  CDS            KanR: aminoglycoside phosphotransferase; aph(3')-Ia; confers resistance to kanamycin in bacteria or G418 (Geneticin®) in eukaryotes
   3991..4579    +  rep_origin     ori: high-copy-number ColE1/pMB1/pBR322/pUC origin of replication
   4765..4904    -  misc_feature   bom: basis of mobility region from pBR322
   5006..5197    -  CDS            rop: Rop protein, which maintains plasmids at low copy number; rop
   5214..5594    +  CDS            YPB1_ECOLX: Protein predicted: Swiss-Prot protein existence level 4. From Escherichia coli.
   5666..5957    -  CDS            TcR (fragment): tetracycline efflux protein; tet; confers resistance to tetracycline
   5972..5993    -  protein_bind   CAP binding site: CAP binding activates transcription in the presence of cAMP. E. coli catabolite activator protein
   6006..1004    -  CDS            lacI (across the origin): lac repressor; lacI; The lac repressor binds to the lac operator to inhibit transcription in E. coli. This inhibition can be relieved by adding lactose or isopropyl-β-D-thiogalactopyranoside (IPTG).
>Addgene plasmid #185782 | pET28a-BCA-Pep-H | addgene full sequence | sequence record 367538 | Addgene NGS Result
TGCGTATTGGGCGCCAGGGTGGTTTTTCTTTTCACCAGTGAGACGGGCAACAGCTGATTGCCCTTCACCG
CCTGGCCCTGAGAGAGTTGCAGCAAGCGGTCCACGCTGGTTTGCCCCAGCAGGCGAAAATCCTGTTTGAT
GGTGGTTAACGGCGGGATATAACATGAGCTGTCTTCGGTATCGTCGTATCCCACTACCGAGATATCCGCA
CCAACGCGCAGCCCGGACTCGGTAATGGCGCGCATTGCGCCCAGCGCCATCTGATCGTTGGCAACCAGCA
TCGCAGTGGGAACGATGCCCTCATTCAGCATTTGCATGGTTTGTTGAAAACCGGACATGGCACTCCAGTC
GCCTTCCCGTTCCGCTATCGGCTGAATTTGATTGCGAGTGAGATATTTATGCCAGCCAGCCAGACGCAGA
CGCGCCGAGACAGAACTTAATGGGCCCGCTAACAGCGCGATTTGCTGGTGACCCAATGCGACCAGATGCT
CCACGCCCAGTCGCGTACCGTCTTCATGGGAGAAAATAATACTGTTGATGGGTGTCTGGTCAGAGACATC
AAGAAATAACGCCGGAACATTAGTGCAGGCAGCTTCCACAGCAATGGCATCCTGGTCATCCAGCGGATAG
TTAATGATCAGCCCACTGACGCGTTGCGCGAGAAGATTGTGCACCGCCGCTTTACAGGCTTCGACGCCGC
TTCGTTCTACCATCGACACCACCACGCTGGCACCCAGTTGATCGGCGCGAGATTTAATCGCCGCGACAAT
TTGCGACGGCGCGTGCAGGGCCAGACTGGAGGTGGCAACGCCAATCAGCAACGACTGTTTGCCCGCCAGT
TGTTGTGCCACGCGGTTGGGAATGTAATTCAGCTCCGCCATCGCCGCTTCCACTTTTTCCCGCGTTTTCG
CAGAAACGTGGCTGGCCTGGTTCACCACGCGGGAAACGGTCTGATAAGAGACACCGGCATACTCTGCGAC
ATCGTATAACGTTACTGGTTTCACATTCACCACCCTGAATTGACTCTCTTCCGGGCGCTATCATGCCATA
CCGCGAAAGGTTTTGCGCCATTCGATGGTGTCCGGGATCTCGACGCTCTCCCTTATGCGACTCCTGCATT
AGGAAGCAGCCCAGTAGTAGGTTGAGGCCGTTGAGCACCGCCGCCGCAAGGAATGGTGCATGCAAGGAGA
TGGCGCCCAACAGTCCCCCGGCCACGGGGCCTGCCACCATACCCACGCCGAAACAAGCGCTCATGAGCCC
GAAGTGGCGAGCCCGATCTTCCCCATCGGTGATGTCGGCGATATAGGCGCCAGCAACCGCACCTGTGGCG
CCGGTGATGCCGGCCACGATGCGTCCGGCGTAGAGGATCGAGATCTCGATCCCGCGAAATTAATACGACT
CACTATAGGGGAATTGTGAGCGGATAACAATTCCCCTCTAGAAATAATTTTGTTTAACTTTAAGAAGGAG
ATATACCATGGGTATGTCA
[774 nt withheld, positions 1490-2263]
GGTGGTGGTGGTAGTGGCGGCGGTGGCAGTTGGTTCCGTTTTGAGTGGGAGTTCGAGTTTTGGTAATAAC
TCGAGCACCACCACCACCACCACTGAGATCCGGCTGCTAACAAAGCCCGAAAGGAAGCTGAGTTGGCTGC
TGCCACCGCTGAGCAATAACTAGCATAACCCCTTGGGGCCTCTAAACGGGTCTTGAGGGGTTTTTTGCTG
AAAGGAGGAACTATATCCGGATTGGCGAATGGG
[124 nt withheld, positions 2507-2630]
C
[91 nt withheld, positions 2632-2722]
A
[49 nt withheld, positions 2724-2772]
CCTTTGACGTTGGAGTCCACGTTCTTT
[37 nt withheld, positions 2800-2836]
ACCCTATCTCGGTCTATTCTTTTGATTTATAAGGGATTTTGCCGATTTCGGCCTATTGGTTAAAAAATGA
GCTGATTTAACAAAAATTTAACGCGAATTTTAACAAAATATTAACGCTTACAATTTAGGTGGCACTTTTC
GGGGAAATGTGCGCGGAACCCCTATTTGTTTATTTTTCTAAATACATTCAAATATGTATCCGCTCATGAA
TTAATTCTTAGAAAAACTCATCGAGCATCAAATGAAACTGCAATTTATTCATATCAGGATTATCAATACC
ATATTTTTGAAAAAGCCGTTTCTGTAATGAAGGAGAAAACTCACCGAGGCAGTTCCATAGGATGGCAAGA
TCCTGGTATCGGTCTGCGATTCCGACTCGTCCAACATCAATACAACCTATTAATTTCCCCTCGTCAAAAA
TAAGGTTATCAAGTGAGAAATCACCATGAGTGACGACTGAATCCGGTGAGAATGGCAAAAGTTTATGCAT
TTCTTTCCAGACTTGTTCAACAGGCCAGCCATTACGCTCGTCATCAAAATCACTCGCATCAACCAAACCG
TTATTCATTCGTGATTGCGCCTGAGCGAGACGAAATACGCGATCGCTGTTAAAAGGACAATTACAAACAG
GAATCGAATGCAACCGGCGCAGGAACACTGCCAGCGCATCAACAATATTTTCACCTGAATCAGGATATTC
TTCTAATACCTGGAATGCTGTTTTCCCGGGGATCGCAGTGGTGAGTAACCATGCATCATCAGGAGTACGG
ATAAAATGCTTGATGGTCGGAAGAGGCATAAATTCCGTCAGCCAGTTTAGTCTGACCATCTCATCTGTAA
CATCATTGGCAACGCTACCTTTGCCATGTTTCAGAAACAACTCTGGCGCATCGGGCTTCCCATACAATCG
ATAGATTGTCGCACCTGATTGCCCGACATTATCGCGAGCCCATTTATACCCATATAAATCAGCATCCATG
TTGGAATTTAATCGCGGCCTAGAGCAAGACGTTTCCCGTTGAATATGGCTCATAACACCCCTTGTATTAC
TGTTTATGTAAGCAGACAGTTTTATTGTTCATGACCAAAATCCCTTAACGTGAGTTTTCGTTCCACTGAG
CGTCAGACCCCGTAGAAAAGATCAAAGGATCTTCTTGAGATCCTTTTTTTCTGCGCGTAATCTGCTGCTT
GCAAACAAAAAAACCACCGCTACCAGCGGTGGTTTGTTTGCCGGATCAAGAGCTACCAACTCTTTTTCCG
AAGGTAACTGGCTTCAGCAGAGCGCAGATACCAAATACTGTCCTTCTAGTGTAGCCGTAGTTAGGCCACC
ACTTCAAGAACTCTGTAGCACCGCCTACATACCTCGCTCTGCTAATCCTGTTACCAGTGGCTGCTGCCAG
TGGCGATAAGTCGTGTCTTACCGGGTTGGACTCAAGACGATAGTTACCGGATAAGGCGCAGCGGTCGGGC
TGAACGGGGGGTTCGTGCACACAGCCCAGCTTGGAGCGAACGACCTACACCGAACTGAGATACCTACAGC
GTGAGCTATGAGAAAGCGCCACGCTTCCCGAAGGGAGAAAGGCGGACAGGTATCCGGTAAGCGGCAGGGT
CGGAACAGGAGAGCGCACGAGGGAGCTTCCAGGGGGAAACGCCTRGTATCTTTATAGTCCTGTCGGGTTT
CGCCACCTCTGACTTGAGCGTCGATTTTTGTGATGCTCGTCAGGGGGGCGGAGCCTATGGAAAAACGCCA
GCAACGCGGCCTTTTTACGGTTCCTGGCCTTTTGCTGGCCTTTTGCTCACATGTTCTTTCCTGCGTTATC
CCCTGATTCTGTGGATAACCGTATTACCGCCTTTGAGTGAGCTGATACCGCTCGCCGCAGCCGAACGACC
GAGCGCAGCGAGTCAGTGAGCGAGGAAGCGGAAGAGCGCCTGATGCGGTATTTTCTCCTTACGCATCTGT
GCGGTATTTCACACCGCAATGGTGCACTCTCAGTACAATCTGCTCTGATGCCGCATAGTTAAGCCAGTAT
ACACTCCGCTATCGCTACGTGACTGGGTCATGGCTGCGCCCCGACACCCGCCAACACCCGCTGACGCGCC
CTGACGGGCTTGTCTGCTCCCGGCATCCGCTTACAGACAAGCTGTGACCGTCTCCGGGAGCTGCATGTGT
CAGAGGTTTTCACCGTCATCACCGAAACGCGCGAGGCAGCTGCGGTAAAGCTCATCAGCGTGGTCGTGAA
GCGATTCACAGATGTCTGCCTGTTCATCCGCGTCCAGCTCGTTGAGTTTCTCCAGAAGCGTTAATGTCTG
GCTTCTGATAAAGCGGGCCATGTTAAGGGCGGTTTTTTCCTGTTTGGTCACTGATGCCTCCGTGTAAGGG
GGATTTCTGTTCATGGGGGTAATGATACCGATGAAACGAGAGAGGATGCTCACGATACGGGTTACTGATG
ATGAACATGCCCGGTTACTGGAACGTTGTGAGGGTAAACAACTGGCGGTATGGATGCGGCGGGACCAGAG
AAAAATCACTCAGGGTCAATGCCAGCGCTTCGTTAATACAGATGTAGGTGTTCCACAGGGTAGCCAGCAG
CATCCTGCGATGCAGATCCGGAACATAATGGTGCAGGGCGCTGACTTCCGCGTTTCCAGACTTTACGAAA
CACGGAAACCGAAGACCATTCATGTTGTTGCTCAGGTCGCAGACGTTTTGCAGCAGCAGTCGCTTCACGT
TCGCTCGCGTATCGGTGATTCATTCTGCTAACCAGTAAGGCAACCCCGCCAGCCTAGCCGGGTCCTCAAC
GACAGGAGCACGATCATGCGCACCCGTGGGGCCGCCATGCCGGCGATAATGGCCTGCTTCTCGCCGAAAC
GTTTGGTGGCGGGACCAGTGACGAAGGCTTGAGCGAGGGCGTGCAAGATTCCGAATACCGCAAGCGACAG
GCCGATCATCGTCGCGCTCCAGCGAAAGCGGTCCTCGCCGAAAATGACCCAGAGCGCTGCCGGCACCTGT
CCTACGAGTTGCATGATAAAGAAGACAGTCATAAGTGCGGCGACGATAGTCATGCCCCGCGCCCACCGGA
AGGAGCTGACTGGGTTGAAGGCTCTCAAGGGCATCGGTCGAGATCCCGGTGCCTAATGAGTGAGCTAACT
TACATTAATTGCGTTGCGCTCACTGCCCGCTTTCCAGTCGGGAAACCTGTCGTGCCAGCTGCATTAATGA
ATCGGCCAACGCGCGGGGAGAGGCGGTT
