>Addgene plasmid #185782 | pET28a-BCA-Pep-H | depositor partial sequence | sequence record 360545 | Gene for BCA-Pep-H with 5'and 3' restriction sites
CCATGGGTATGTCA
[774 nt withheld, positions 15-788]
GGTGGTGGTGGTAGTGGCGGCGGTGGCAGTTGGTTCCGTTTTGAGTGGGAGTTCGAGTTTTGGTAATAAC
TCGAG
